>Addgene plasmid #183687 | pCMV_HaloK73T_cyto | addgene full sequence | sequence record 390373 | Addgene NGS Result
GACATTGATTATTGACTAGTTATTAATAGTAATCAATTACGGGGTCATTAGTTCATAGCCCATATATGGA
GTTCCGCGTTACATAACTTACGGTAAATGGCCCGCCTGGCTGACCGCCCAACGACCCCCGCCCATTGACG
TCAATAATGACGTATGTTCCCATAGTAACGCCAATAGGGACTTTCCATTGACGTCAATGGGTGGAGTATT
TACGGTAAACTGCCCACTTGGCAGTACATCAAGTGTATCATATGCCAAGTCCGCCCCCTATTGACGTCAA
TGACGGTAAATGGCCCGCCTGGCATTATGCCCAGTACATGACCTTACGGGACTTTCCTACTTGGCAGTAC
ATCTACGTATTAGTCATCGCTATTACCATGGTGATGCGGTTTTGGCAGTACACCAATGGGCGTGGATAGC
GGTTTGACTCACGGGGATTTCCAAGTCTCCACCCCATTGACGTCAATGGGAGTTTGTTTTGGCACCAAAA
TCAACGGGACTTTCCAAAATGTCGTAATAACCCCGCCCCGTTGACGCAAATGGGCGGTAGGCGTGTACGG
TGGGAGGTCTATATAAGCAGAGCTCGTTTAGTGAACCGTCAGAATTAATTCACCATGCACCATCATCATC
ACCATGCGGCCGCATCTCTCGAGGCAGAAATCGGTACTGGCTTTCCATTCGACCCCCATTATGTGGAAGT
CCTGGGCGAGCGCATGCACTACGTCGATGTTGGTCCGCGCGATGGCACCCCTGTGCTGTTCCTGCACGGT
AACCCGACCTCCTCCTACGTGTGGCGCAACATCATCCCGCATGTTGCACCGACCCATCGCTGCATTGCTC
CAGACCTGATCGGTATGGGCAAATCCGACACACCAGACCTGGGTTATTTCTTCGACGACCACGTCCGCTT
CATGGATGCCTTCATCGAAGCCCTGGGTCTGGAAGAGGTCGTCCTGGTCATTCACGACTGGGGCTCCGCT
CTGGGTTTCCACTGGGCCAAGCGCAATCCAGAGCGCGTCAAAGGTATTGCATTTATGGAGTTCATCCGCC
CTATCCCGACCTGGGACGAATGGCCAGAATTTGCCCGCGAGACCTTCCAGGCCTTCCGCACCACCGACGT
CGGCCGCAAGCTGATCATCGATCAGAACGTTTTTATCGAGGGTACGCTGCCGATGGGTGTCGTCCGCCCG
CTGACTGAAGTCGAGATGGACCATTACCGCGAGCCGTTCCTGAATCCTGTTGACCGCGAGCCACTGTGGC
GCTTCCCAAACGAGCTGCCAATCGCCGGTGAGCCAGCGAACATCGTCGCGCTGGTCGAAGAATACATGGA
CTGGCTGCACCAGTCCCCTGTCCCGAAGCTGCTGTTCTGGGGCACCCCAGGCGTTCTGATCCCACCGGCC
GAAGCCGCTCGCCTGGCCAAAAGCCTGCCTAACTGCAAGGCTGTGGACATCGGCCCGGGTCTGAATCTGC
TGCAAGAAGACAACCCGGACCTGATCGGCAGCGAGATCGCGCGCTGGCTTTCGACGGTCGACGGATCCGC
AGATCTAGCGGCCAAGGATGAGTTGTAGTCCGTGCCGCTGCTGCTCGGCCTCCTCGGCCTGGCCGTCGCC
GAGCCTGCCGTCTACTTCAAGGAGCAGTTTCTGGACGGAGACGGGTGGACTTCCCGCTGGATCGAATCCA
AACACAAGTCAGATTTTGGCAAATTCGTTCTCAGTTCCGGCAAGTTCTACGGTGACGAGGAGAAAGATAA
AGGTTTGCAGACAAGCCAGGATGCACGCTTTTATGCTCTGTCGGCCAGTTTCGAGCCTTTCAGCAACAAA
GGCCAGACGCTGGTGGTGCAGTTCACGGTGAAACATGAGCAGAACATCGACTGTGGGGGCGGCTATGTGA
AGCTGTTTCCTAATAGTTTGGACCAGACAGACATGCACGGAGACTCAGAATACAACATCATGTTTGGTCC
CGACATCTGTGGCCCTGGCACCAAGAAGGTTCATGTCATCTTCAACTACAAGGGCAAGAACGTGCTGATC
AACAAGGACATCCGTTGCAAGGATGATGAGTTTACACACCTGTACACACTGATTGTGCGGCCAGACAACA
CCTATGAGGTGAAGATTGACAACAGCCAGGTGGAGTCCGGCTCCTTGGAAGACGATTGGGACTTCCTGCC
ACCCAAGAAGATAAAGGATCCTGATGCTTCAAAACCGGAAGACTGGGATGAGCGGGCCAAGATCGATGAT
CCCACAGACTCCAAGCCTGAGGACTGGGACAAGCCCGAGCATATCCCTGACCCTGATGCTAAGAAGCCCG
AGGACTGGGATGAAGAGATGGACGGAGAGTGGGAACCCCCAGTGATTCAGAACCCTGAGTACAAGGGTGA
GTGGAAGCCCCGGCAGATCGACAACCCAGATTACAAGGGCACTTGGATCCACCCAGAAATTGACAACCCC
GAGTATTCTCCCGATCCCAGTATCTATGCCTATGATAACTTTGGCGTGCTGGGCCTGGACCTCTGGCAGG
TCAAGTCTGGCACCATCTTTGACAACTTCCTCATCACCAACGATGAGGCATACGCTGAGGAGTTTGGCAA
CGAGACGTGGGGCGTAACAAAGGCAGCAGAGAAACAAATGAAGGACAAACAGGACGAGGAGCAGAGGACA
AGGAGGATGATGAGGACAAAGATGAGGATGAGGAGGATGAGGAGGACAAGGAGGAAGATGAGGAGGAAGA
TGTCCCCGGCCAGGCCAAGGACGAGCTGTAGAGAGGCCTGCCTCCAGGGCTGGACTGAGGCCTGAACTAG
TCGCGGCCGCTTTCGAATCTAGAGGATCCCGGGTGGCATCCCTGTGACCCCTCCCCAGTGCCTCTCCTGG
CCCTGGAAGTTGCCACTCCAGTGCCCACCAGCCTTGTCCTAATAAAATTAAGTTGCATCATTTTGTCTGA
CTAGGTGTCCTTCTATAATATTATGGGGTGGAGGGGGGTGGTATGGAGCAAGGGGCAAGTTGGGAAGACA
ACCTGTAGGGCCTGCGGGGTCTATTGGGAACCAAGCTGGAGTGCAGTGGCACAATCTTGGCTCACTGCAA
TCTCCGCCTCCTGGGTTCAAGCGATTCTCCTGCCTCAGCCTCCCGAGTTGTTGGGATTCCAGGCATGCAT
GACCAGGCTCAGCTAATTTTTGTTTTTTTGGTAGAGACGGGGTTTCACCATATTGGCCAGGCTGGTCTCC
AACTCCTAATCTCAGGTGATCTACCCACCTTGGCCTCCCAAATTGCTGGGATTACAGGCGTGAACCACTG
CTCCCTTCCCTGTCCTTCTGATTTTAAAATAACTATACCAGCAGGAGGACGTCCAGACACAGCATAGGCT
ACCTGGCCATGCCCAACCGGTGGGACATTTGAGTTGCTTGCTTGGCACTGTCCTCTCATGCGTTGGGTCC
ACTCAGTAGATGCCTGTTGAATTGGGTACGCGGCCAGCTTGGCTGTGGAATGTGTGTCAGTTAGGGTGTG
GAAAGTCCCCAGGCTCCCCAGCAGGCAGAAGTATGCAAAGCATGCATCTCAATTAGTCAGCAACCAGGTG
TGGAAAGTCCCCAGGCTCCCCAGCAGGCAGAAGTATGCAAAGCATGCATCTCAATTAGTCAGCAACCATA
GTCCCGCCCCTAACTCCGCCCATCCCGCCCCTAACTCCGCCCAGTTCCGCCCATTCTCCGCCCCATGGCT
GACTAATTTTTTTTATTTATGCAGAGGCCGAGGCCGCCTCGGCCTCTGAGCTATTCCAGAAGTAGTGAGG
AGGCTTTTTTGGAGGCCTAGGCTTTTGCAAAAAGCTCCTCGAGGAACTGAAAAACCAGAAAGTTAATTCC
CTATAGTGAGTCGTATTAAATTCGTAATCATGTCATAGCTGTTTCCTGTGTGAAATTGTTATCCGCTCAC
AATTCCACACAACATACGAGCCGGAAGCATAAAGTGTAAAGCCTGGGGTGCCTAATGAGTGAGCTAACTC
ACATTAATTGCGTTGCGCTCACTGCCCGCTTTCCAGTCGGGAAACCTGTCGTGCCAGCTGCATTAATGAA
TCGGCCAACGCGCGGGGAGAGGCGGTTTGCGTATTGGGCGCTCTTCCGCTTCCTCGCTCACTGACTCGCT
GCGCTCGGTCGTTCGGCTGCGGCGAGCGGTATCAGCTCACTCAAAGGCGGTAATACGGTTATCCACAGAA
TCAGGGGATAACGCAGGAAAGAACATGTGAGCAAAAGGCCAGCAAAAGGCCAGGAACCGTAAAAAGGCCG
CGTTGCTGGCGTTTTTCCATAGGCTCCGCCCCCCTGACGAGCATCACAAAAATCGACGCTCAAGTCAGAG
GTGGCGAAACCCGACAGGACTATAAAGATACCAGGCGTTTCCCCCTGGAAGCTCCCTCGTGCGCTCTCCT
GTTCCGACCCTGCCGCTTACCGGATACCTGTCCGCCTTTCTCCCTTCGGGAAGCGTGGCGCTTTCTCATA
GCTCACGCTGTAGGTATCTCAGTTCGGTGTAGGTCGTTCGCTCCAAGCTGGGCTGTGTGCACGAACCCCC
CGTTCAGCCCGACCGCTGCGCCTTATCCGGTAACTATCGTCTTGAGTCCAACCCGGTAAGACACGACTTA
TCGCCACTGGCAGCAGCCACTGGTAACAGGATTAGCAGAGCGAGGTATGTAGGCGGTGCTACAGAGTTCT
TGAAGTGGTGGCCTAACTACGGCTACACTAGAAGAACAGTATTTGGTATCTGCGCTCTGCTGAAGCCAGT
TACCTTCGGAAAAAGAGTTGGTAGCTCTTGATCCGGCAAACAAACCACCGCTGGTAGCGGTGGTTTTTTT
GTTTGCAAGCAGCAGATTACGCGCAGAAAAAAAGGATCTCAAGAAGATCCTTTGATCTTTTCTACGGGGT
CTGACGCTCAGTGGAACGAAAACTCACGTTAAGGGATTTTGGTCATGAGATTATCAAAAAGGATCTTCAC
CTAGATCCTTTTAAATTAAAAATGAAGTTTTAAATCAATCTAAAGTATATATGAGTAAACTTGGTCTGAC
AGTTACCAATGCTTAATCAGTGAGGCACCTATCTCAGCGATCTGTCTATTTCGTTCATCCATAGTTGCCT
GACTCCCCGTCGTGTAGATAACTACGATACGGGAGGGCTTACCATCTGGCCCCAGTGCTGCAATGATACC
GCGAGACCCACGCTCACCGGCTCCAGATTTATCAGCAATAAACCAGCCAGCCGGAAGGGCCGAGCGCAGA
AGTGGTCCTGCAACTTTATCCGCCTCCATCCAGTCTATTAATTGTTGCCGGGAAGCTAGAGTAAGTAGTT
CGCCAGTTAATAGTTTGCGCAACGTTGTTGCCATTGCTACAGGCATCGTGGTGTCACGCTCGTCGTTTGG
TATGGCTTCATTCAGCTCCGGTTCCCAACGATCAAGGCGAGTTACATGATCCCCCATGTTGTGCAAAAAA
GCGGTTAGCTCCTTCGGTCCTCCGATCGTTGTCAGAAGTAAGTTGGCCGCAGTGTTATCACTCATGGTTA
TGGCAGCACTGCATAATTCTCTTACTGTCATGCCATCCGTAAGATGCTTTTCTGTGACTGGTGAGTACTC
AACCAAGTCATTCTGAGAATAGTGTATGCGGCGACCGAGTTGCTCTTGCCCGGCGTCAATACGGGATAAT
ACCGCGCCACATAGCAGAACTTTAAAAGTGCTCATCATTGGAAAACGTTCTTCGGGGCGAAAACTCTCAA
GGATCTTACCGCTGTTGAGATCCAGTTCGATGTAACCCACTCGTGCACCCAACTGATCTTCAGCATCTTT
TACTTTCACCAGCGTTTCTGGGTGAGCAAAAACAGGAAGGCAAAATGCCGCAAAAAAGGGAATAAGGGCG
ACACGGAAATGTTGAATACTCATACTCTTCCTTTTTCAATATTATTGAAGCATTTATCAGGGTTATTGTC
TCATGAGCGGATACATATTTGAATGTATTTAGAAAAATAAACAAATAGGGGTTCCGCGCACATTTCCCCG
AAAAGTGCCACCTG
[124 nt withheld, positions 6035-6158]
C
[91 nt withheld, positions 6160-6250]
A
[49 nt withheld, positions 6252-6300]
CCTTTGACGTTGGAGTCCACGTTCTTT
[37 nt withheld, positions 6328-6364]
ACCCTATCTCGGTCTATTCTTTTGATTTATAAGGGATTTTGCCGATTTCGGCCTATTGGTTAAAAAATGA
GCTGATTTAACAAAAATTTAACGCGAATTTTAACAAAATATTAACGCTTACAATTTCCATTCGCCATTCA
GGCTGCGCAACTGTTGGGAAGGGCGATCGGTGCGGGCCTCTTCGCTATTACGCCAGCTGGCGAAAGGGGG
ATGTGCTGCAAGGCGATTAAGTTGGGTAACGCCAGGGTTTTCCCAGTCACGACGTTGTAAAACGACGGCC
AGTGCCAAGCTGATCTATACATTGAATCAATATTGGCAATTAGCCATATTAGTCATTGGTTATATAGCAT
AAATCAATATTGGCTATTGGCCATTGCATACGTTGTATCTATATCATAATATGTACATTTATATTGGCTC
ATGTCCAATATGACCGCCATGTT
Features (pLannotate 1.2.2; 16 found; start..end, strand, type, name):
      1..380     +  enhancer       CMV enhancer: human cytomegalovirus immediate early enhancer
    382..581     +  promoter       CMV promoter: human cytomegalovirus (CMV) immediate early promoter
    653..1531    +  CDS            HaloTag®: modified bacterial dehalogenase that forms covalent bonds with chloroalkane derivatives
   1569..2651    +  CDS            CALR (fragment): CALR_HUMAN - Also known as CRTC. Experimental evidence at protein level: Swiss-Prot protein existence level 1. Calcium-binding chaperone that promotes folding, oligomeric assembly and quality control in the endoplasmic reticulum (ER) via the calreticulin/calnexin cycle. This lectin interacts transiently with almost all of the monoglucosylated glycoproteins that are synthesized in the ER (PubMed:7876246). Interacts with the DNA-binding domain of NR3C1 and mediates its nuclear export (PubMed:11149926). Involved in maternal gene expression regulation. May participate in oocyte maturation via the
   2831..3453    +  polyA_signal   hGH poly(A) signal: human growth hormone polyadenylation signal
   3482..3811    +  promoter       SV40 promoter: SV40 enhancer and early promoter
   3850..3868    -  promoter       T7 promoter: promoter for bacteriophage T7 RNA polymerase
   3906..3922    -  protein_bind   lac operator: The lac repressor binds to the lac operator to inhibit transcription in E. coli. This inhibition can be relieved by adding lactose or isopropyl-β-D-thiogalactopyranoside (IPTG). lac repressor encoded by lacI
   3930..3960    -  promoter       lac promoter: promoter for the E. coli lac operon
   3975..3996    -  protein_bind   CAP binding site: CAP binding activates transcription in the presence of cAMP. E. coli catabolite activator protein
   4009..4101    -  CDS            lacI (fragment): lac repressor; lacI; The lac repressor binds to the lac operator to inhibit transcription in E. coli. This inhibition can be relieved by adding lactose or isopropyl-β-D-thiogalactopyranoside (IPTG).
   4284..4872    -  rep_origin     ori: high-copy-number ColE1/pMB1/pBR322/pUC origin of replication
   5043..5903    -  CDS            AmpR: β-lactamase; bla; confers resistance to ampicillin, carbenicillin, and related antibiotics
   5904..6008    -  promoter       AmpR promoter: bla
   6035..6463    +  rep_origin     f1 ori (sequence partly withheld): f1 bacteriophage origin of replication; arrow indicates direction of (+) strand synthesis
   6494..6648    -  CDS            lacZα (fragment): LacZα fragment of β-galactosidase; lacZ fragment
