[The description below was written by a language model from this plasmid's Addgene catalogue record and pLannotate feature annotations shown in this document.]
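Description:
pCMV_HaloK73T_cyto is a mammalian expression plasmid built on a pCMV backbone for producing a cytosolic, metastable variant of HaloTag that serves as a protein-folding sensor. HaloTag is an engineered bacterial dehalogenase that forms a covalent bond with chloroalkane ligands. According to the record, the K73T substitution makes the protein metastable, so it reports on the folding and aggregation capacity of the compartment in which it is expressed, here the cytosol. The associated publication concerns stress-induced protein disaggregation in the endoplasmic reticulum, which suggests this construct is a cytosolic counterpart to ER-targeted sensors, although the record does not say so explicitly.

In the annotated 6.8 kb sequence, the human cytomegalovirus immediate early enhancer and promoter drive the HaloTag coding sequence, and a human growth hormone polyadenylation signal terminates the transcript. The annotation also detects a sizeable fragment of human calreticulin (CALR), an ER lectin chaperone, immediately downstream of HaloTag and on the same strand. The catalogue entry lists only Cyto Halo(K73T) as the insert. The table does not show whether the calreticulin segment is fused in frame to HaloTag or is simply carried over from a parental construct.

An SV40 enhancer/early promoter follows the poly(A) signal, but no mammalian selection marker is annotated downstream of it. The plasmid is propagated in E. coli through a high-copy ColE1/pUC-type origin and selected with ampicillin via β-lactamase. An f1 origin, a T7 promoter and remnants of lac promoter/operator, lacI and lacZα sequences are also present as backbone elements. The construct is suited to transfection of mammalian cells followed by labelling with HaloTag ligands.
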