Addgene plasmid #183687: pCMV_HaloK73T_cyto
Purpose: Mammalian expression of cytosolic metastable Halotag/folding sensor (Cyto HaloK73T)
Depositing lab: Edward Avezov. Depositing organization: University of Cambridge. Publication: Stress-induced protein disaggregation in the endoplasmic reticulum catalysed by BiP. Melo EP, Konno T, Farace I, Awadelkareem MA, Skov LR, Teodoro F, Sancho TP, Paton AW, Paton JC, Fares M, Paulo PMR, Zhang X, Avezov E. Nat Commun. 2022 May 6;13(1):2501. doi: 10.1038/s41467-022-30238-2. PubMed 35523806.
Backbone
  Vector backbone: pCMV
  Vector type: Mammalian Expression
Growth in bacteria
  Bacterial resistance: Ampicillin, 100 μg/mL
  Growth temperature: 37°C
  Growth strain: DH5alpha
  Copy number: Unknown
Gene/Insert
  Gene/Insert name: Cyto Halo(K73T)
  Species: Bacterial
  Mutation: K73T in Halotag
  Cloning method: Gibson Cloning
Terms and licenses: Academic/Nonprofit Terms; Industry Terms: Not Available to Industry
How to cite: pCMV_HaloK73T_cyto was a gift from Edward Avezov (Addgene plasmid # 183687 ; http://n2t.net/addgene:183687 ; RRID:Addgene_183687)
